>Addgene plasmid #137846 | pAIO-AsCpf1 | addgene full sequence | sequence record 276193 | Addgene Partial NGS Result
ATAATAAATCCATTGTCCATAAATAGATGAAATAGCGGCCGCCTACCCTGAAGAAGAAAAGTCCGATGAT
GTTGTGGACATAAAGAATTGAGCTGTCTCAAAAAATGAGAAAACAAACAAACAAACAAAATACCATTATG
CGCATATCCTCTGCTCAATATCAATTTTTCTTTATGCCAGTTTTGTTTCGACACTATTTGAGCAACACCT
TCCCTTTACTATCTACTACTGTTACAATGTTATTTTATTCACCTTTTTACAATTTTATCAAAATTTTTTT
GTATGCATATAAATTATACATTGTAAAGCCAAAGTGTAGATAAAGAACACCTTGTTTATTTTTCCCCAAT
TTTTTTTTTTTTACCATTTTTTTATTAACCTTGCTCATTTACCTGCTAATACGATTGCTATATGATATCG
AAATTGAAGGAAAAAACATCATTTGTGTTTATATGTTTTTTTTTAATTTTTCAACTTTTTTTATTTAACT
ATGCTAATCATATTATAAACATTTTAAAAATCAAGTCCAACTATTTATGAATCATTGAAGAGACAACATA
ATTATAACAGTAAAAATAATAATAATAATAATAATTTTGTCTTATTGTTTCAAACATATTATGTTCCATA
AATATCTAAATTTTTAATATGGTCATAAATTCATAGGATTTAATTTATATAAAATATGGCTATTCATACT
AGCCATTTTATGTGTGTAAAGTTTTTTTTTCTGAACAAAAAATAAAATGTTCATAATTTTAGCTATTTAC
ATGCATGTGCATGCACAAAAAAAAATATGCACACAACATACACATTTTTACAGTTATAAATACAATCAAT
TGGTATAAATATATAAATAAGAAAAACGAACATTAAGCTGCCATATCCCTCGAGTTACTTGTCGTCGTCG
TCCTTGTAGTCGGATCCCTTTTTCTTTTTTGCCTGGCCGGCCTTTTTCGTGGCCGCCGGCCTTTTGTTGC
GCAGCTCCTGGATGTAGGCCAGCCAGTCCTGATTGGAGATGCCGTTCTGCAGCTTCAGATCCTTGCTCTC
CTTCAGGTGATTCAGCAGCAGCTGGCCCTTCAGGGCGATGTGGTAGGCGCCATTGGCATCGGCGTCCATG
GGCCACTCTGGGTTCTGAAACCGGGAGTCGAAGCACACGCCATTCAGATCGCGCACGGGGCTGTTGATAT
AGTCCTCGCCTGTGGCGGCATTGGAGTTCCGCATCTGCAGCACGCTGCGGATCAGGGCCACCATGGTGTC
GATGGCGTGAGAATCGTCATTCTCCAGCAGCTTTGGCAGGATGTTGGAGCCATCCCTGAACACGATGCCC
TTCTCCTCCAGCAGGGCGATCAGCTCGTTGGCAGGATACAGGTCCCGGTATCTGCCGGTGAATCTGTGAT
TCTCGATCACTGGCACGATTCTCTTGCCGGCGATGAAAGGGGTGCCCTTGGCGTCAAACTGTGTCTCGTT
CTTCTCGAACACGATATCCCATGCAGGCATAAAGCCGGGCAGGCCCCTCTGGAAGGACAGATTTCTGTTC
ATCTTAAAGTGCAGGATGAAGTCGCCGGTTTTCACGTCGTAGTGCAGAAAGTCGAAGCCCTCCAGGAAGT
GCTTGCGGCTCTCGTGATTCTTGATGGTTTTCCACACGAAGGGGTCCACGAAGCCGGTCAGGGGATCGAT
CTTAGATGTATATGGGGCAGGCACGTAAAACAGGAAGCCAGACTGGGTGCCCATCTTGGCAAAGGAGGTG
AACTGGTCTGTCAGCTGGTATGGGTTCAGCACGCCTCCCACTTTCTCTGCTGGATAGTCCTTCAGCACCA
GGCAATTCAGCTTATCGATCAGCATCTTCTCGAACTGCTGGTACACGGCCTTCTCGGCGATGCCGGTCCT
CTTGCTCTTAAAGCCGAAATTCAGGTTCTCCAGCACCACCACGGCCTGGTAGTGGATCATCAGGTCCACG
ATCTCGTGGATGACCTGGCTCAGATAGCCCTGCTTCAGATCCTTGATTGTGCCCACCACAGACCAGGCCT
GCCTTGCTGCCACCCTCTCCTTCTCCCTGTTGTCCAGCTTCTTCTGGTAATCAAACTGCTGGATGGTGTT
CAGGCTCCGCTGCTCCAGGATCTTGCCGGTGGAGTCGATCACTGTGATATAGATCAGGTTTCTCTCGCCC
CGATCGATGCCGATGATAGGTGTCTCGGGGTGCTCCTTCAGGTAGGCATTCACCCTCTGGTTGAACTTAG
ATGGGGAATTGGCGGCCTGATAGTTCAGTGTGATAGGCACGTGGAAAAAGAACTTGTCGCTGGTAAAGCG
CCTATCCTTGATGATCTCGTGAGACACCTCCTTGGTGATCACGTTGGGCAGCAGGGCCCTGGCCTCATCA
GACAGGTCGTGGGACAGTCTGTGATTCACATAGTCGTACAGCTCCTGGTACAGGGTGTCGGGGATTGGGG
TTTTCTGATCCTTCAGCTTCTTGTTCAGCATCTTCTCTCCCAGCCGGTGTGCCATCCTCTTCATCCTGGA
CTTAGGGCGGTAGAACAGCTCGGCCTGGCCATTCAGCTTGATGCTTGTCTTGGCCAGGTTCTCTGGAGAA
AACAGGCCGGTCCAATACAGTGTGTGCAGATTAGGCTTGCCGTGGTGGCCCTTGGCAAAGTCCTTGTTAT
AGATCTGGAACAGGTACAGCTTGCCTGTCTCCACGGCATCCATGATCTCCTTCTCGGCGATTCTCTGGAA
GCTGATGTGGTACAGCAGGGGATTCAGCTCGGCATAGTACTCGCCCAGGTCCTTATACTGAGAGGATGGC
CGCAGGCTAGACAGATCGATAGAGGTTGTCTTGGTATACTTGGACAGAAAATCCCTTGTGAAGTCGATCC
ACTTGCACAGGGCCTCTCTGTAGCCCTTCTGGTCGCCGGTTTTCTTGGCGTAGGCTGTCTGAAACTTCTT
TGGCTCCTTCTCAGGATTGTTCAGGTCGTAGATCTCCTTTGTGATCTCCAGAGGCTCGATGAAATTGTTG
GACAGCAGGATGGGGGTTGTGTGGGTCTGAAAGTGGGCTGTCACGGCCTTCAGCTGGGTGCTGCACTTTG
GGATCATCTTGGCGGCATCAGGGAAGTAGTCATAGTACATCTTATCAAAGCCCTCGCTGGTTTTCTCTGT
GGGCTCGAAGCTCAGGGCCTTATACCTGCCCTTCTGCTTTGGCATGATGCCCAGATAGTACAGGCCGTTC
TTCACAAACAGGATGGCGCCATTGTTCTTCTCCTTATTCACGTCCCAGCCAGAGGCCAGTGTAGGCATCT
GAAAGTTCAGCTTGAACTTCTCCACGGAGTAGGGCTTCTTGGTGGCATAATTTCTGGCCTTGTTGTAGAA
GCTCAGAGAAGGCTCCATCTCCAGCTTGATGCCGGTCAGCCGGGCAGAGAACTCGGGGTCCACCTCGTTG
GACTCATCCACGGCAAACCAGTCCAGCAGGTGGTACAGGCCCAGCAGGCTGTCCAGCTGAGACTTCAGGA
TCTCCTTCTCCTCCTGCTTCTTCAGGGTTGTAGGCAGTGGCTGATCCAGGGCGGCGTGTGCGTGGGACAG
GATCTCGCTGGTTTTCTGCTTGAAGGCCTCGCTCAGCTCCTTGCCTGCGGCAGAGATGATCTCCTGCAGG
TTGATATCCTCGTGCTTCAGGCTGCGCTGCACCTTCTCCTTGGCAGACTTGGTGATCTTGCCTGTCAGCT
CGGAGATTCTCCGCTCATACAGGGCATTCCTCAGTGTATCCCAGTGGTCGCACAGGGCGCTGCTGATTGT
CTCCAGCTTCTTGTGGCTGATGAAGATGTGTGTCAGGTCGATGCTGTTCAGCTCGTTAAACAGGGCCTCG
GCTGTCTCCAGCACGTTCTCGTTTCTCAGCAGTGTCTTGTACTTGCAGAAGGACTGGATCACTTCCTCGT
CGCTCTTAAACTCCTCCAGGATGAAAGACAGGGTGTTCCTATCGGACAGGATCTGCTTAAACAGGGGGAT
GAATCTGTGTGGCAGGGAGGCGATGATGTGGGCTGTCTCATCATTCTTCTGGATGGCCAGATTCAGCACC
TCGTTCAGGCCCTTGATCTTCTCGGTGCCTGCCTCCCGAGAGATTCCTCCCAGCAGCTGGTTATACAGGT
CGATCTGGGTCTGTGTCAGCAGCTGGTTATAAAAAGGGAAGGAAAACACCTCCTCGATGGAGGTGCTCAC
GAAGATGCCGATGGCCTTCTTCACGTTCTCAAAGTGCTCCCGCAGGCTGGGCACGGCGGTGATCAGGCGT
GTGAAGATGTGACAATTCTCCTTAAACTTGGGGAAGTTGTCCTGCACGATGCGGTGTGGGATGGCTGTGC
TGATATCCTCGGCGCTGAACACGTTCTTCCTGTTCTCATAAAAGCCGGAGAAGTAGGTTGTAAACTTGTC
GAAGCTCCGCAGCAGGGCGTTCTCGTGCTCGGTTGTGGTCACGGTGCCCAGCTGCTTCAGCACCTTGCCA
TTAAACAGCTCGGCCTTGAACAGGCCCTTGTAGATCTCGGCGTGTCTCTTATTGATGGCATCGGTCAGGT
TGTCTGTCCGGCCGATGAAGTAGTCGTGGATGGCATTGCGATATGTGGCCTGCTCCTCGATCAGGGCGTT
CCTTGTCTCCTCGGTTTTCTCCTTTCTATAGGAGTCGATGGCGGCGCTCAGGTTCTCCCAATCCAGCTGC
ACCAGCTGCAGGCACTGGTCGGCATAGGTCTTGTAGATCCGATCGATGATGGGCTTCAGCTCCTTGTAGT
GATCATTGCGGGCCTTGTCCTCCTCGATGAAGCCCTGCTCCTGGATGTGCTTCAGGGTCTTGCCCTGTGG
GATCAGCTCAAACCGCAGTGTCTTGCTCACCTGATACAGGTTGGTAAAGCCCTCGAACTGTGTCATGGAT
CCTGATATATTTCTATTAGGTATTTATTATTATAAAATATAAATCTTGAATGATAATAAATAAAATATTA
GTTATTCCTTTTCTAGTTTAAAATATACATA
Features (pLannotate 1.2.2; 3 found; start..end, strand, type, name):
    898..918     -  CDS            FLAG (fragment): FLAG® epitope tag, followed by an enterokinase cleavage site
    928..975     -  CDS            nucleoplasmin NLS: bipartite nuclear localization signal from nucleoplasmin
    976..4896    -  CDS            AsCpf1: CRISPR-associated protein from Acidaminococcus sp. BV3L6 (Zetsche et al., 2015)
