[The description below was written by a language model from this plasmid's Addgene catalogue record and pLannotate feature annotations shown in this document.]
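Description:
pAIO-AsCpf1 is an all-in-one CRISPR plasmid built on the pAIO3 backbone for genome editing in the malaria parasite Plasmodium falciparum. It is designed to express both the Cpf1 (Cas12a) nuclease from Acidaminococcus sp. BV3L6 and its guide RNA from a single plasmid. It is propagated in E. coli as a high-copy plasmid under ampicillin selection. According to the record it carries no marker for selection in parasites, so edited parasites would presumably have to be recovered through a marker supplied elsewhere, for example on a separate donor template, although the record does not spell this out.

The roughly 4 kb insert, cloned between BamHI and XhoI sites that both remain intact, encodes AsCpf1 fused at its C-terminus to a bipartite nucleoplasmin nuclear localization signal and a FLAG epitope tag. The NLS directs the nuclease to the parasite nucleus, and the FLAG tag allows its expression to be detected with antibody. The nuclease coding sequence was derived from an earlier published AsCpf1 expression plasmid.

The available feature table comes from a partial sequencing result of about 5 kb and annotates only the AsCpf1 coding sequence, the NLS and a fragment of the FLAG tag, all on the reverse strand. The promoters driving the nuclease and the guide RNA, the guide cloning site, the terminators, the bacterial origin and the ampicillin resistance gene are not annotated there and are not otherwise specified in the record. The associated publication used the plasmid in a study of the parasite vacuolar proteins EXP1 and EXP2.
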