Addgene plasmid #137846: pAIO-AsCpf1
Purpose: AsCpf1 and gRNA expression plasmid for P. falciparum; no selection in parasites.
Depositing lab: Josh Beck. Depositing organization: Iowa State University. Publication: EXP1 is required for organisation of EXP2 in the intraerythrocytic malaria parasite vacuole. Nessel T, Beck JM, Rayatpisheh S, Jami-Alahmadi Y, Wohlschlegel JA, Goldberg DE, Beck JR. Cell Microbiol. 2020 Jan 28:e13168. doi: 10.1111/cmi.13168. PubMed 31990132.
Backbone
  Vector backbone: pAIO3
  Vector type: CRISPR
Growth in bacteria
  Bacterial resistance: Ampicillin, 100 μg/mL
  Growth temperature: 37°C
  Growth strain: DH5alpha
  Copy number: High Copy
Gene/Insert
  Gene/Insert name: AsCpf1-NLS-FLAG (alt name: Cpf1)
  Species: Acidaminococcus sp BV3L6
  Insert size (bp): 4002
  Cloning method: Restriction Enzyme; 5′ cloning site BamHI (not destroyed); 3′ cloning site XhoI (not destroyed)
  Sequencing primers: 5′ CTAGAAAAGGAATAACTAATATTTTATTTATTATCATTCAAG
Resource information
  A portion of this plasmid was derived from a plasmid made by: Zetsche et al, Addgene #69982
Terms and licenses: Academic/Nonprofit Terms; Industry Terms: Not Available to Industry
How to cite: pAIO-AsCpf1 was a gift from Josh Beck (Addgene plasmid # 137846 ; http://n2t.net/addgene:137846 ; RRID:Addgene_137846)
